>Addgene plasmid #170745 | pFLAG GLTPD2 | addgene full sequence | sequence record 337083 | Addgene NGS Result
CCATTCGCCATTCAGGCTGCGCAACTGTTGGGAAGGGCGATCGGTGCGGGCCTCTTCGCTATTACGCCAG
CTGGCGAAAGGGGGATGTGCTGCAAGGCGATTAAGTTGGGTAACGCCAGGGTTTTCCCAGTCACGACGTT
GTAAAACGACGGCCAGTGCCAAGCTGATCTATACATTGAATCAATATTGGCAATTAGCCATATTAGTCAT
TGGTTATATAGCATAAATCAATATTGGCTATTGGCCATTGCATACGTTGTATCTATATCATAATATGTAC
ATTTATATTGGCTCATGTCCAATATGACCGCCATGTTGACATTGATTATTGACTAGTTATTAATAGTAAT
CAATTACGGGGTCATTAGTTCATAGCCCATATATGGAGTTCCGCGTTACATAACTTACGGTAAATGGCCC
GCCTGGCTGACCGCCCAACGACCCCCGCCCATTGACGTCAATAATGACGTATGTTCCCATAGTAACGCCA
ATAGGGACTTTCCATTGACGTCAATGGGTGGAGTATTTACGGTAAACTGCCCACTTGGCAGTACATCAAG
TGTATCATATGCCAAGTCCGCCCCCTATTGACGTCAATGACGGTAAATGGCCCGCCTGGCATTATGCCCA
GTACATGACCTTACGGGACTTTCCTACTTGGCAGTACATCTACGTATTAGTCATCGCTATTACCATGGTG
ATGCGGTTTTGGCAGTACACCAATGGGCGTGGATAGCGGTTTGACTCACGGGGATTTCCAAGTCTCCACC
CCATTGACGTCAATGGGAGTTTGTTTTGGCACCAAAATCAACGGGACTTTCCAAAATGTCGTAATAACCC
CGCCCCGTTGACGCAAATGGGCGGTAGGCGTGTACGGTGGGAGGTCTATATAAGCAGAGCTCGTTTAGTG
AACCGTCAGAATTAATTCAGATCGATCTACCATGGACTACAAAGACGATGACGACAAGAGTGGAAGCGGA
AAGATGGGAGTGGCGGCGCGGCCCCCAGCCCTGCGGCACTGGTTCAGCCACTCAATTCCTCTCGCTATCT
TCGCGCTGCTGCTGCTTTATCTCAGTGTTCGGAGCCTAGGCGCCCGCTCGGGCTGCGGACCCAGGGCGCA
GCCCTGCTTTCCAGGGGAAACGGCGCCCTTCCAGGTCCGGCAGGAGTCGGGAACCCTGGAGGCCCCGGAG
AGGAAACAGCCTCCGTGTCTGGGCCCTCGGGGGATGCTGGGCCGCATGATGAGGCGGTTCCACGCCAGTC
TGAAACCCGAAGGGGATGTGGGGCTGTCGCCGTACCTGGCGGGATGGAGGGCACTCGTCGAGTTCCTGAC
TCCCCTCGGCTCCGTCTTCGCCTTCGCCACTAGGGAGGCCTTCACCAAGGTGACAGACCTGGAGGCTCGG
GTGCACGGCCCGGACGCGGAGCACTACTGGTCGCTGGCGGCCATGGCGGCGTGGGAGCGGAGGGCGGGAC
TGCTGGAGCAGCCGGGGGCGGCCCCCCGGGACCCGACCCGGAGCTCGGGCTCTCGCACGCTGCTCCTGCT
GCACCGCGCGCTGCGCTGGTCCCAGCTCTGCCTCCACCGGGTGGCGACCGGCGCGCTGGGAGGCCCGGAA
GCGGGCGTGCAGTGCAGCGACGCCTACCGTGCGGCCCTGGGTCCGCATCACCCCTGGCTGGTCCGACAGA
CCGCCCGCCTCGCCTTCCTCGCCTTCCCGGGTCGCCGCCGCCTGCTGGAGCTGGCGTGTCCCGGAGCCAC
CGAGGCGGAGGCGCGGGCCGCGCTGCTCCGGGCCGCCGGCACCTTGGAGGATGTCTACAACCGCACCCAG
AGCCTGCTGGCCGAGCGCGGCCTGCTCCAGCTGGCCTGACCGGGCTTCTCCTCACTTGCGGCCGCGAATT
CATCGATAGATCTGATATCGGTACCAGTCGACTCTAGAGGATCCCGGGTGGCATCCCTGTGACCCCTCCC
CAGTGCCTCTCCTGGCCCTGGAAGTTGCCACTCCAGTGCCCACCAGCCTTGTCCTAATAAAATTAAGTTG
CATCATTTTGTCTGACTAGGTGTCCTTCTATAATATTATGGGGTGGAGGGGGGTGGTATGGAGCAAGGGG
CAAGTTGGGAAGACAACCTGTAGGGCCTGCGGGGTCTATTGGGAACCAAGCTGGAGTGCAGTGGCACAAT
CTTGGCTCACTGCAATCTCCGCCTCCTGGGTTCAAGCGATTCTCCTGCCTCAGCCTCCCGAGTTGTTGGG
ATTCCAGGCATGCATGACCAGGCTCAGCTAATTTTTGTTTTTTTGGTAGAGACGGGGTTTCACCATATTG
GCCAGGCTGGTCTCCAACTCCTAATCTCAGGTGATCTACCCACCTTGGCCTCCCAAATTGCTGGGATTAC
AGGCGTGAACCACTGCTCCCTTCCCTGTCCTTCTGATTTTAAAATAACTATACCAGCAGGAGGACGTCCA
GACACAGCATAGGCTACCTGGCCATGCCCAACCGGTGGGACATTTGAGTTGCTTGCTTGGCACTGTCCTC
TCATGCGTTGGGTCCACTCAGTAGATGCCTGTTGAATTGGGTACGCGGCCAGCTTGGCTGTGGAATGTGT
GTCAGTTAGGGTGTGGAAAGTCCCCAGGCTCCCCAGCAGGCAGAAGTATGCAAAGCATGCATCTCAATTA
GTCAGCAACCAGGTGTGGAAAGTCCCCAGGCTCCCCAGCAGGCAGAAGTATGCAAAGCATGCATCTCAAT
TAGTCAGCAACCATAGTCCCGCCCCTAACTCCGCCCATCCCGCCCCTAACTCCGCCCAGTTCCGCCCATT
CTCCGCCCCATGGCTGACTAATTTTTTTTATTTATGCAGAGGCCGAGGCCGCCTCGGCCTCTGAGCTATT
CCAGAAGTAGTGAGGAGGCTTTTTTGGAGGAATTGATCAGCTTGGGATCTGATCAAGAGACAGGATGAGG
ATCGTTTCGCATGATTGAACAAGATGGATTGCACGCAGGTTCTCCGGCCGCTTGGGTGGAGAGGCTATTC
GGCTATGACTGGGCACAACAGACAATCGGCTGCTCTGATGCCGCCGTGTTCCGGCTGTCAGCGCAGGGGC
GCCCGGTTCTTTTTGTCAAGACCGACCTGTCCGGTGCCCTGAATGAACTGCAGGACGAGGCAGCGCGGCT
ATCGTGGCTGGCCACGACGGGCGTTCCTTGCGCAGCTGTGCTCGACGTTGTCACTGAAGCGGGAAGGGAC
TGGCTGCTATTGGGCGAAGTGCCGGGGCAGGATCTCCTGTCATCTCACCTTGCTCCTGCCGAGAAAGTAT
CCATCATGGCTGATGCAATGCGGCGGCTGCATACGCTTGATCCGGCTACCTGCCCATTCGACCACCAAGC
GAAACATCGCATCGAGCGAGCACGTACTCGGATGGAAGCCGGTCTTGTCGATCAGGATGATCTGGACGAA
GAGCATCAGGGGCTCGCGCCAGCCGAACTGTTCGCCAGGCTCAAGGCGCGCATGCCCGACGGCGAGGATC
TCGTCGTGACCCATGGCGATGCCTGCTTGCCGAATATCATGGTGGAAAATGGCCGCTTTTCTGGATTCAT
CGACTGTGGCCGGCTGGGTGTGGCGGACCGCTATCAGGACATAGCGTTGGCTACCCGTGATATTGCTGAA
GAGCTTGGCGGCGAATGGGCTGACCGCTTCCTCGTGCTTTACGGTATCGCCGCTCCCGATTCGCAGCGCA
TCGCCTTCTATCGCCTTCTTGACGAGTTCTTCTGAGCGGGACTCTGGGGTTCGAAATGACCGACCAAGCG
ACGCCCAACCTGCCATCACGAGATTTCGATTCCACCGCCGCCTTCTATGAAAGGTTGGGCTTCGGAATCG
TTTTCCGGGACGCCGGCTGGATGATCCTCCAGCGCGGGGATCTCATGCTGGAGTTCTTCGCCCACCCCGG
GCTCGATCCCCTCGCGAGTTGGTTCAGCTGCTGCCTGAGGCTGGACGACCTCGCGGAGTTCTACCGGCAG
TGCAAATCCGTCGGCATCCAGGAAACCAGCAGCGGCTATCCGCGCATCCATGCCCCCGAACTGCAGGAGT
GGGGAGGCACGATGGCCGCTTTGGTCGACCCGGACGGGACGCTCCTGCGCCTGATACAGAACGAATTGCT
TGCAGGCATCTCATGAGTGTGTCTTCCCGTTTTCCGCCTGAGGTCACTGCGTGGATGGAGCGCTGGCGCC
TGCTGCGCGACGGCGAGCTGCTCACCACCCACTCGCCAAGCTGGAACCGTAAAAAGGCCGCGTTGCTGGC
GTTTTTCCATAGGCTCCGCCGATCATAATCAGCCATACCACATTTGTAGAGGTTTTACTTGCTTTAAAAA
ACCTCCCACACCTCCCCCTGAACCTGAAACATAAAATGAATGCAATTGTTGTTGTTAACTTGTTTATTGC
AGCTTATAATGGTTACAAATAAAGCAATAGCATCACAAATTTCACAAATAAAGCATTTTTTTCACTGCAT
TCTAGTTGTGGTTTGTCCAAACTCATCAATGTATCTTATCATGTCTGGATCAATTCCCTATAGTGAGTCG
TATTAAATTCGTAATCATGTCATAGCTGTTTCCTGTGTGAAATTGTTATCCGCTCACAATTCCACACAAC
ATACGAGCCGGAAGCATAAAGTGTAAAGCCTGGGGTGCCTAATGAGTGAGCTAACTCACATTAATTGCGT
TGCGCTCACTGCCCGCTTTCCAGTCGGGAAACCTGTCGTGCCAGCTGCATTAATGAATCGGCCAACGCGC
GGGGAGAGGCGGTTTGCGTATTGGGCGCTCTTCCGCTTCCTCGCTCACTGACTCGCTGCGCTCGGTCGTT
CGGCTGCGGCGAGCGGTATCAGCTCACTCAAAGGCGGTAATACGGTTATCCACAGAATCAGGGGATAACG
CAGGAAAGAACATGTGAGCAAAAGGCCAGCAAAAGGCCAGGAACCGTAAAAAGGCCGCGTTGCTGGCGTT
TTTCCATAGGCTCCGCCCCCCTGACGAGCATCACAAAAATCGACGCTCAAGTCAGAGGTGGCGAAACCCG
ACAGGACTATAAAGATACCAGGCGTTTCCCCCTGGAAGCTCCCTCGTGCGCTCTCCTGTTCCGACCCTGC
CGCTTACCGGATACCTGTCCGCCTTTCTCCCTTCGGGAAGCGTGGCGCTTTCTCATAGCTCACGCTGTAG
GTATCTCAGTTCGGTGTAGGTCGTTCGCTCCAAGCTGGGCTGTGTGCACGAACCCCCCGTTCAGCCCGAC
CGCTGCGCCTTATCCGGTAACTATCGTCTTGAGTCCAACCCGGTAAGACACGACTTATCGCCACTGGCAG
CAGCCACTGGTAACAGGATTAGCAGAGCGAGGTATGTAGGCGGTGCTACAGAGTTCTTGAAGTGGTGGCC
TAACTACGGCTACACTAGAAGAACAGTATTTGGTATCTGCGCTCTGCTGAAGCCAGTTACCTTCGGAAAA
AGAGTTGGTAGCTCTTGATCCGGCAAACAAACCACCGCTGGTAGCGGTGGTTTTTTTGTTTGCAAGCAGC
AGATTACGCGCAGAAAAAAAGGATCTCAAGAAGATCCTTTGATCTTTTCTACGGGGTCTGACGCTCAGTG
GAACGAAAACTCACGTTAAGGGATTTTGGTCATGAGATTATCAAAAAGGATCTTCACCTAGATCCTTTTA
AATTAAAAATGAAGTTTTAAATCAATCTAAAGTATATATGAGTAAACTTGGTCTGACAGTTACCAATGCT
TAATCAGTGAGGCACCTATCTCAGCGATCTGTCTATTTCGTTCATCCATAGTTGCCTGACTCCCCGTCGT
GTAGATAACTACGATACGGGAGGGCTTACCATCTGGCCCCAGTGCTGCAATGATACCGCGAGACCCACGC
TCACCGGCTCCAGATTTATCAGCAATAAACCAGCCAGCCGGAAGGGCCGAGCGCAGAAGTGGTCCTGCAA
CTTTATCCGCCTCCATCCAGTCTATTAATTGTTGCCGGGAAGCTAGAGTAAGTAGTTCGCCAGTTAATAG
TTTGCGCAACGTTGTTGCCATTGCTACAGGCATCGTGGTGTCACGCTCGTCGTTTGGTATGGCTTCATTC
AGCTCCGGTTCCCAACGATCAAGGCGAGTTACATGATCCCCCATGTTGTGCAAAAAAGCGGTTAGCTCCT
TCGGTCCTCCGATCGTTGTCAGAAGTAAGTTGGCCGCAGTGTTATCACTCATGGTTATGGCAGCACTGCA
TAATTCTCTTACTGTCATGCCATCCGTAAGATGCTTTTCTGTGACTGGTGAGTACTCAACCAAGTCATTC
TGAGAATAGTGTATGCGGCGACCGAGTTGCTCTTGCCCGGCGTCAATACGGGATAATACCGCGCCACATA
GCAGAACTTTAAAAGTGCTCATCATTGGAAAACGTTCTTCGGGGCGAAAACTCTCAAGGATCTTACCGCT
GTTGAGATCCAGTTCGATGTAACCCACTCGTGCACCCAACTGATCTTCAGCATCTTTTACTTTCACCAGC
GTTTCTGGGTGAGCAAAAACAGGAAGGCAAAATGCCGCAAAAAAGGGAATAAGGGCGACACGGAAATGTT
GAATACTCATACTCTTCCTTTTTCAATATTATTGAAGCATTTATCAGGGTTATTGTCTCATGAGCGGATA
CATATTTGAATGTATTTAGAAAAATAAACAAATAGGGGTTCCGCGCACATTTCCCCGAAAAGTGCCACCT
G
[124 nt withheld, positions 6722-6845]
C
[91 nt withheld, positions 6847-6937]
A
[49 nt withheld, positions 6939-6987]
CCTTTGACGTTGGAGTCCACGTTCTTT
[37 nt withheld, positions 7015-7051]
ACCCTATCTCGGTCTATTCTTTTGATTTATAAGGGATTTTGCCGATTTCGGCCTATTGGTTAAAAAATGA
GCTGATTTAACAAAAATTTAACGCGAATTTTAACAAAATATTAACGCTTACAATTT
Features (pLannotate 1.2.2; 23 found; start..end, strand, type, name):
      4..158     -  CDS            lacZα (fragment): LacZα fragment of β-galactosidase; lacZ fragment
    318..697     +  enhancer       CMV enhancer: human cytomegalovirus immediate early enhancer
    699..898     +  promoter       CMV promoter: human cytomegalovirus (CMV) immediate early promoter
    944..964     +  CDS            3xFLAG (fragment): three tandem FLAG® epitope tags
    984..1856    +  CDS            GLTPD2: GLTD2_HUMAN - Experimental evidence at protein level: Swiss-Prot protein existence level 1. From Homo sapiens (Human).
   1917..1935    -  misc_feature   MCS (fragment): pUC18/19 multiple cloning site
   1936..2558    +  polyA_signal   hGH poly(A) signal: human growth hormone polyadenylation signal
   2600..2897    +  promoter       SV40 promoter: SV40 enhancer and early promoter
   2951..3742    +  CDS            neo: KKA2_KLEPN - Also known as kan, nptII. Experimental evidence at protein level: Swiss-Prot protein existence level 1. Resistance to kanamycin, neomycin, paromomycin, ribostamycin, butirosin and gentamicin B. From Klebsiella pneumoniae.
   3766..4143    +  CDS            ble: BLE_KLEPN - Experimental evidence at protein level: Swiss-Prot protein existence level 1. Binding protein with a strong affinity to the bleomycin family of antibiotics. Binds to CL990; an antimitotic-antibiotic compound. From Klebsiella pneumoniae.
   4185..4244    +  CDS            str (fragment): STR_KLEPN - Protein inferred from homology: Swiss-Prot protein existence level 3. The aminoglycoside phosphotransferases achieve inactivation of their antibiotic substrates by phosphorylation. From Klebsiella pneumoniae.
   4267..4290    -  rep_origin     CloDF13 ori (fragment): Plasmids containing the CloDF13 (CDF) origin of replication can be propagated in E. coli cells that contain additional plasmids with compatible origins.
   4291..4374    +  CDS            large T antigen (fragment): large T antigen from SV40 (simian virus 40)
   4397..4531    +  polyA_signal   SV40 poly(A) signal: SV40 polyadenylation signal
   4537..4555    -  promoter       T7 promoter: promoter for bacteriophage T7 RNA polymerase
   4593..4609    -  protein_bind   lac operator: The lac repressor binds to the lac operator to inhibit transcription in E. coli. This inhibition can be relieved by adding lactose or isopropyl-β-D-thiogalactopyranoside (IPTG). lac repressor encoded by lacI
   4617..4647    -  promoter       lac promoter: promoter for the E. coli lac operon
   4662..4683    -  protein_bind   CAP binding site: CAP binding activates transcription in the presence of cAMP. E. coli catabolite activator protein
   4696..4788    -  CDS            lacI (fragment): lac repressor; lacI; The lac repressor binds to the lac operator to inhibit transcription in E. coli. This inhibition can be relieved by adding lactose or isopropyl-β-D-thiogalactopyranoside (IPTG).
   4971..5559    -  rep_origin     ori: high-copy-number ColE1/pMB1/pBR322/pUC origin of replication
   5730..6590    -  CDS            AmpR: β-lactamase; bla; confers resistance to ampicillin, carbenicillin, and related antibiotics
   6591..6695    -  promoter       AmpR promoter: bla
   6722..7150    +  rep_origin     f1 ori (sequence partly withheld): f1 bacteriophage origin of replication; arrow indicates direction of (+) strand synthesis
