[The description below was written by a language model from this plasmid's Addgene catalogue record and pLannotate feature annotations shown in this document.]
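Description:
pFLAG GLTPD2 is a mammalian expression plasmid of about 7.2 kb, built on a pFLAG backbone, that expresses human GLTPD2, a member of the glycolipid transfer protein (GLTP) superfamily. It is maintained in E. coli through a high-copy ColE1/pUC-type origin with ampicillin selection from the β-lactamase gene. An f1 origin is also present, which would permit single-stranded DNA production. Short remnants of lacZα, lacI, the lac promoter/operator, a T7 promoter and a CloDF13 origin appear in the annotation, but these are fragments of backbone history rather than functional modules.

The expression cassette consists of the human cytomegalovirus immediate-early enhancer and promoter, a FLAG epitope sequence supplied by the backbone, the GLTPD2 open reading frame, and the human growth hormone polyadenylation signal. The tag therefore sits at the N terminus of the protein. The automated annotation matches it only as a short fragment of a 3xFLAG element, which suggests a single FLAG unit, although the record does not say so explicitly. A second cassette places an SV40 enhancer/early promoter upstream of the neomycin phosphotransferase gene, followed by adjoining bleomycin-binding protein and partial streptomycin-resistance sequences and an SV40 polyadenylation signal. This arrangement should allow G418 selection of stably transfected cells, though the catalogue entry does not list a mammalian selection marker.

The insert differs from the NCBI reference protein at three positions, V49F, V152A and D209E. The depositor notes that UniProt lists these as sequence conflicts and confirms that the plasmid is functional. The construct belongs to a set made for expressing GLTP superfamily members, with the epitope tag available for detection or immunoprecipitation. The cloning sites used are not recorded.
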