Addgene plasmid #170745: pFLAG GLTPD2
Purpose: The plasmids contain inserts (ORFs) for expressing various members of the GlycoLipid Transfer Protein (GLTP) superfamily.
Depositing lab: Rhoderick Brown. Depositing organization: University of Minnesota.
Backbone
  Vector backbone: pFLAG
  Vector type: Mammalian Expression
Growth in bacteria
  Bacterial resistance: Ampicillin, 100 μg/mL
  Growth temperature: 37°C
  Growth strain: DH5alpha
  Copy number: High Copy
Gene/Insert
  Gene/Insert name: GLTPD2
  Species: H. sapiens (human)
  Mutation: V49F, V152A and D209E- Please see depositor comments
  Entrez Gene: GLTPD2
  Tag / fusion protein: FLAG (N terminal on backbone)
  Cloning method: Restriction Enzyme; 5′ cloning site Unknown (unknown if destroyed)
Terms and licenses: Academic/Nonprofit Terms; Industry Terms: Not Available to Industry
Depositor comments: Please note GLTPD2 contains 3 mutations V49F, V152A and D209E compared to NCBI reference NP_001014985.3. However Uniprot website mentions these three 'mutations' as sequence conflicts. Depositor confirms plasmid is functional.
How to cite: pFLAG GLTPD2 was a gift from Rhoderick Brown (Addgene plasmid # 170745 ; http://n2t.net/addgene:170745 ; RRID:Addgene_170745)
